Addgene plasmid #184500: pEGFP-N1-HSD17B11-V16D-FLAGC
Purpose: Expresses the V16D mutant of human HSD17B11 with a C-terminal FLAG-GFP tag. Confers G418 resistance.
Depositing lab: Sébastien Britton. Publication: SDR enzymes oxidize specific lipidic alkynylcarbinols into cytotoxic protein-reactive species. Demange P, Joly E, Marcoux J, Zanon PRA, Listunov D, Rulliere P, Barthes C, Noirot C, Izquierdo JB, Rozie A, Pradines K, Hee R, de Brito MV, Marcellin M, Serre RF, Bouchez O, Burlet-Schiltz O, Oliveira MCF, Ballereau S, Bernardes-Genisson V, Maraval V, Calsou P, Hacker SM, Genisson Y, Chauvin R, Britton S. Elife. 2022 May 10;11. pii: 73913. doi: 10.7554/eLife.73913. PubMed 35535493.
Backbone
  Vector backbone: pEGFP-N1-FLAGC
  Backbone manufacturer: Addgene #60360
  Backbone size w/o insert (bp): 4718
  Total vector size (bp): 5623
  Vector type: Mammalian Expression
  Selectable markers: Neomycin (select with G418)
Growth in bacteria
  Bacterial resistance: Kanamycin, 50 μg/mL
  Growth temperature: 37°C
  Growth strain: DH5alpha
  Copy number: High Copy
Gene/Insert
  Gene/Insert name: 17-beta-hydroxysteroid dehydrogenase 11 (alt name: SDR16C2)
  Species: H. sapiens (human)
  Mutation: V16D
  Entrez Gene: HSD17B11 (a.k.a. 17-BETA-HSD11, 17-BETA-HSDXI, 17BHSD11, DHRS8, PAN1B, RETSDR2, SDR16C2)
  Promoter: CMV
  Tag / fusion protein: FLAGC-GFP (C terminal on insert)
  Cloning method: Restriction Enzyme; 5′ cloning site XhoI (not destroyed); 3′ cloning site MluI (not destroyed)
  Sequencing primers: 5′ SEQ-CMV-F (GTAGGCGTGTACGGTGGGAGG); 3′ SEQ-GFPN-R (CTCCTCGCCCTTGCTCACC)
Terms and licenses: Academic/Nonprofit Terms; Industry Terms: Not Available to Industry
Depositor comments: Cloned from DACR clone A1 The mutation does not affect HSD17B11 catalytic activity.
How to cite: pEGFP-N1-HSD17B11-V16D-FLAGC was a gift from Sébastien Britton (Addgene plasmid # 184500 ; http://n2t.net/addgene:184500 ; RRID:Addgene_184500)
