[The description below was written by a language model from this plasmid's Addgene catalogue record and pLannotate feature annotations shown in this document.]
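Description:
pEGFP-N1-HSD17B11-V16D-FLAGC is a mammalian expression plasmid of about 5.6 kb, built on the pEGFP-N1-FLAGC backbone, that produces the V16D mutant of human 17-beta-hydroxysteroid dehydrogenase 11 (HSD17B11, also called SDR16C2 or DHRS8) fused at its C terminus to a FLAG epitope followed by EGFP. The HSD17B11 coding sequence was inserted between XhoI and MluI sites, both retained, immediately downstream of the human cytomegalovirus immediate-early enhancer and promoter. In the annotated sequence the roughly 900 bp HSD17B11 open reading frame is followed by a short FLAG segment (annotated as a fragment of 3xFLAG, consistent in length with a single epitope), then the EGFP coding sequence, and the transcript is terminated by the SV40 polyadenylation signal.

The plasmid is propagated in E. coli through a high-copy ColE1/pUC-type origin and also carries an f1 phage origin. A single Tn5 aminoglycoside phosphotransferase gene (NeoR/KanR) serves both hosts: a bacterial bla-type promoter drives it for kanamycin selection in bacteria, while the adjacent SV40 enhancer/early promoter and an HSV TK polyadenylation signal allow G418 selection of stably transfected mammalian cells. The short large T antigen and ble matches in the feature table are only fragments, most likely residual backbone sequence rather than functional genes.

The FLAG-GFP tag allows fluorescence imaging of the protein as well as epitope-based detection or purification. The depositor notes that the insert was cloned from a cell clone designated DACR A1 and that V16D does not affect HSD17B11 catalytic activity. The associated work concerns SDR enzymes that oxidise lipidic alkynylcarbinols into cytotoxic, protein-reactive species.
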