Features (pLannotate 1.2.2; 15 found; start..end, strand, type, name):
     28..56      +  misc_feature   MCS (fragment): multiple cloning site
     61..960     +  CDS            HSD17B11: DHB11_HUMAN - Also known as DHRS8, PAN1B, SDR16C2. Experimental evidence at protein level: Swiss-Prot protein existence level 1. Can convert androstan-3-alpha,17-beta-diol (3-alpha-diol) to androsterone in vitro, suggesting that it may participate in androgen metabolism during steroidogenesis. May act by metabolizing compounds that stimulate steroid synthesis and/or by generating metabolites that inhibit it. Has no activity toward DHEA (dehydroepiandrosterone), or A- dione (4-androste-3,17-dione), and only a slight activity toward testosterone to A-dione. Tumor-associated antigen in cutaneous
    967..990     +  CDS            3xFLAG (fragment): three tandem FLAG® epitope tags
   1006..1725    +  CDS            EGFP: the original enhanced GFP (Yang et al., 1996) mammalian codon-optimized
   1742..1825    +  CDS            large T antigen (fragment): large T antigen from SV40 (simian virus 40)
   1848..1969    +  polyA_signal   SV40 poly(A) signal: SV40 polyadenylation signal
   2003..2431    -  rep_origin     f1 ori (sequence partly withheld): f1 bacteriophage origin of replication; arrow indicates direction of (+) strand synthesis
   2458..2562    +  promoter       AmpR promoter: bla
   2564..2921    +  promoter       SV40 promoter: SV40 enhancer and early promoter
   2956..3750    +  CDS            NeoR/KanR: aminoglycoside phosphotransferase from Tn5; aph(3')-II (or nptII); confers resistance to neomycin, kanamycin, and G418 (Geneticin®)
   3771..3923    +  CDS            ble (fragment): BLE_KLEPN - Experimental evidence at protein level: Swiss-Prot protein existence level 1. Binding protein with a strong affinity to the bleomycin family of antibiotics. Binds to CL990; an antimitotic-antibiotic compound. From Klebsiella pneumoniae.
   3982..4029    +  polyA_signal   HSV TK poly(A) signal: herpes simplex virus thymidine kinase polyadenylation signal (Cole and Stacy, 1985)
   4359..4947    +  rep_origin     ori: high-copy-number ColE1/pMB1/pBR322/pUC origin of replication
   5122..5425    +  enhancer       CMV enhancer: human cytomegalovirus immediate early enhancer
   5426..5       +  promoter       CMV promoter (across the origin): human cytomegalovirus (CMV) immediate early promoter
>Addgene plasmid #184500 | pEGFP-N1-HSD17B11-V16D-FLAGC | addgene full sequence | sequence record 365645 | Addgene NGS Result
GAGCTGGTTTAGTGAACCGTCAGATCCGCTAGCGCTACCGGACTCAGATCTCGAGCCACCATGAAATTTC
TTCTGGACATCCTCCTGCTTCTCCCGTTACTGATCGACTGCTCCCTAGAGTCCTTCGTGAAGCTTTTTAT
TCCTAAGAGGAGAAAATCAGTCACCGGCGAAATCGTGCTGATTACAGGAGCTGGGCATGGAATTGGGAGA
CTGACTGCCTATGAATTTGCTAAACTTAAAAGCAAGCTGGTTCTCTGGGATATAAATAAGCATGGACTGG
AGGAAACAGCTGCCAAATGCAAGGGACTGGGTGCCAAGGTTCATACCTTTGTGGTAGACTGCAGCAACCG
AGAAGATATTTACAGCTCTGCAAAGAAGGTGAAGGCAGAAATTGGAGATGTTAGTATTTTAGTAAATAAT
GCTGGTGTAGTCTATACATCAGATTTGTTTGCTACACAAGATCCTCAGATTGAAAAGACTTTTGAAGTTA
ATGTACTTGCACATTTCTGGACTACAAAGGCATTTCTTCCTGCAATGACGAAGAATAACCATGGCCATAT
TGTCACTGTGGCTTCGGCAGCTGGACATGTTTCGGTCCCCTTCTTACTGGCTTACTGTTCAAGCAAGTTT
GCTGCTGTTGGATTTCATAAAACTTTGACAGATGAACTGGCTGCCTTACAAATAACTGGAGTCAAAACAA
CATGTCTGTGTCCTAATTTCGTAAACACTGGCTTCATCAAAAATCCAAGTACAAGTTTGGGACCCACTCT
GGAACCTGAGGAAGTGGTAAACAGGCTGATGCATGGGATTCTGACTGAGCAGAAGATGATTTTTATTCCA
TCTTCTATAGCTTTTTTAACAACATTGGAAAGGATCCTTCCTGAGCGTTTCCTGGCAGTTTTAAAACGAA
AAATCAGTGTTAAGTTTGATGCAGTTATTGGATATAAAATGAAAGCGCAAACGCGTGATTACAAGGATGA
CGACGATAAGCCACCGGTCGCCACCATGGTGAGCAAGGGCGAGGAGCTGTTCACCGGGGTGGTGCCCATC
CTGGTCGAGCTGGACGGCGACGTAAACGGCCACAAGTTCAGCGTGTCCGGCGAGGGCGAGGGCGATGCCA
CCTACGGCAAGCTGACCCTGAAGTTCATCTGCACCACCGGCAAGCTGCCCGTGCCCTGGCCCACCCTCGT
GACCACCCTGACCTACGGCGTGCAGTGCTTCAGCCGCTACCCCGACCACATGAAGCAGCACGACTTCTTC
AAGTCCGCCATGCCCGAAGGCTACGTCCAGGAGCGCACCATCTTCTTCAAGGACGACGGCAACTACAAGA
CCCGCGCCGAGGTGAAGTTCGAGGGCGACACCCTGGTGAACCGCATCGAGCTGAAGGGCATCGACTTCAA
GGAGGACGGCAACATCCTGGGGCACAAGCTGGAGTACAACTACAACAGCCACAACGTCTATATCATGGCC
GACAAGCAGAAGAACGGCATCAAGGTGAACTTCAAGATCCGCCACAACATCGAGGACGGCAGCGTGCAGC
TCGCCGACCACTACCAGCAGAACACCCCCATCGGCGACGGCCCCGTGCTGCTGCCCGACAACCACTACCT
GAGCACCCAGTCCGCCCTGAGCAAAGACCCCAACGAGAAGCGCGATCACATGGTCCTGCTGGAGTTCGTG
ACCGCCGCCGGGATCACTCTCGGCATGGACGAGCTGTACAAGTAAAGCGGCCGCGACTCTAGATCATAAT
CAGCCATACCACATTTGTAGAGGTTTTACTTGCTTTAAAAAACCTCCCACACCTCCCCCTGAACCTGAAA
CATAAAATGAATGCAATTGTTGTTGTTAACTTGTTTATTGCAGCTTATAATGGTTACAAATAAAGCAATA
GCATCACAAATTTCACAAATAAAGCATTTTTTTCACTGCATTCTAGTTGTGGTTTGTCCAAACTCATCAA
TGTATCTTAAGGCGTAAATTGTAAGCGTTAATATTTTGTTAAAATTCGCGTTAAATTTTTGTTAAATCAG
CTCATTTTTTAACCAATAGGCCGAAATCGGCAAAATCCCTTATAAATCAAAAGAATAGACCGAGATAGGG
T
[37 nt withheld, positions 2102-2138]
AAAGAACGTGGACTCCAACGTCAAAGG
[49 nt withheld, positions 2166-2214]
T
[91 nt withheld, positions 2216-2306]
G
[124 nt withheld, positions 2308-2431]
CAGGTGGCACTTTTCGGGGAAATGTGCGCGGAACCCCTATTTGTTTATTTTTCTAAATACATTCAAATAT
GTATCCGCTCATGAGACAATAACCCTGATAAATGCTTCAATAATATTGAAAAAGGAAGAGTCCTGAGGCG
GAAAGAACCAGCTGTGGAATGTGTGTCAGTTAGGGTGTGGAAAGTCCCCAGGCTCCCCAGCAGGCAGAAG
TATGCAAAGCATGCATCTCAATTAGTCAGCAACCAGGTGTGGAAAGTCCCCAGGCTCCCCAGCAGGCAGA
AGTATGCAAAGCATGCATCTCAATTAGTCAGCAACCATAGTCCCGCCCCTAACTCCGCCCATCCCGCCCC
TAACTCCGCCCAGTTCCGCCCATTCTCCGCCCCATGGCTGACTAATTTTTTTTATTTATGCAGAGGCCGA
GGCCGCCTCGGCCTCTGAGCTATTCCAGAAGTAGTGAGGAGGCTTTTTTGGAGGCCTAGGCTTTTGCAAA
GATCGATCAAGAGACAGGATGAGGATCGTTTCGCATGATTGAACAAGATGGATTGCACGCAGGTTCTCCG
GCCGCTTGGGTGGAGAGGCTATTCGGCTATGACTGGGCACAACAGACAATCGGCTGCTCTGATGCCGCCG
TGTTCCGGCTGTCAGCGCAGGGGCGCCCGGTTCTTTTTGTCAAGACCGACCTGTCCGGTGCCCTGAATGA
ACTGCAAGACGAGGCAGCGCGGCTATCGTGGCTGGCCACGACGGGCGTTCCTTGCGCAGCTGTGCTCGAC
GTTGTCACTGAAGCGGGAAGGGACTGGCTGCTATTGGGCGAAGTGCCGGGGCAGGATCTCCTGTCATCTC
ACCTTGCTCCTGCCGAGAAAGTATCCATCATGGCTGATGCAATGCGGCGGCTGCATACGCTTGATCCGGC
TACCTGCCCATTCGACCACCAAGCGAAACATCGCATCGAGCGAGCACGTACTCGGATGGAAGCCGGTCTT
GTCGATCAGGATGATCTGGACGAAGAGCATCAGGGGCTCGCGCCAGCCGAACTGTTCGCCAGGCTCAAGG
CGAGCATGCCCGACGGCGAGGATCTCGTCGTGACCCATGGCGATGCCTGCTTGCCGAATATCATGGTGGA
AAATGGCCGCTTTTCTGGATTCATCGACTGTGGCCGGCTGGGTGTGGCGGACCGCTATCAGGACATAGCG
TTGGCTACCCGTGATATTGCTGAAGAGCTTGGCGGCGAATGGGCTGACCGCTTCCTCGTGCTTTACGGTA
TCGCCGCTCCCGATTCGCAGCGCATCGCCTTCTATCGCCTTCTTGACGAGTTCTTCTGAGCGGGACTCTG
GGGTTCGAAATGACCGACCAAGCGACGCCCAACCTGCCATCACGAGATTTCGATTCCACCGCCGCCTTCT
ATGAAAGGTTGGGCTTCGGAATCGTTTTCCGGGACGCCGGCTGGATGATCCTCCAGCGCGGGGATCTCAT
GCTGGAGTTCTTCGCCCACCCTAGGGGGAGGCTAACTGAAACACGGAAGGAGACAATACCGGAAGGAACC
CGCGCTATGACGGCAATAAAAAGACAGAATAAAACGCACGGTGTTGGGTCGTTTGTTCATAAACGCGGGG
TTCGGTCCCAGGGCTGGCACTCTGTCGATACCCCACCGAGACCCCATTGGGGCCAATACGCCCGCGTTTC
TTCCTTTTCCCCACCCCACCCCCCCAAGTTCGGGTGAAGGCCCAGGGCTCGCAGCCAACGTCGGGGCGGC
AGGCCCTGCCATAGCCTCAGGTTACTCATATATACTTTAGATTGATTTAAAACTTCATTTTTAATTTAAA
AGGATCTAGGTGAAGATCCTTTTTGATAATCTCATGACCAAAATCCCTTAACGTGAGTTTTCGTTCCACT
GAGCGTCAGACCCCGTAGAAAAGATCAAAGGATCTTCTTGAGATCCTTTTTTTCTGCGCGTAATCTGCTG
CTTGCAAACAAAAAAACCACCGCTACCAGCGGTGGTTTGTTTGCCGGATCAAGAGCTACCAACTCTTTTT
CCGAAGGTAACTGGCTTCAGCAGAGCGCAGATACCAAATACTGTTCTTCTAGTGTAGCCGTAGTTAGGCC
ACCACTTCAAGAACTCTGTAGCACCGCCTACATACCTCGCTCTGCTAATCCTGTTACCAGTGGCTGCTGC
CAGTGGCGATAAGTCGTGTCTTACCGGGTTGGACTCAAGACGATAGTTACCGGATAAGGCGCAGCGGTCG
GGCTGAACGGGGGGTTCGTGCACACAGCCCAGCTTGGAGCGAACGACCTACACCGAACTGAGATACCTAC
AGCGTGAGCTATGAGAAAGCGCCACGCTTCCCGAAGGGAGAAAGGCGGACAGGTATCCGGTAAGCGGCAG
GGTCGGAACAGGAGAGCGCACGAGGGAGCTTCCAGGGGGAAACGCCTGGTATCTTTATAGTCCTGTCGGG
TTTCGCCACCTCTGACTTGAGCGTCGATTTTTGTGATGCTCGTCAGGGGGGCGGAGCCTATGGAAAAACG
CCAGCAACGCGGCCTTTTTACGGTTCCTGGCCTTTTGCTGGCCTTTTGCTCACATGTTCTTTCCTGCGTT
ATCCCCTGATTCTGTGGATAACCGTATTACCGCCATGCATTAGTTATTAATAGTAATCAATTACGGGGTC
ATTAGTTCATAGCCCATATATGGAGTTCCGCGTTACATAACTTACGGTAAATGGCCCGCCTGGCTGACCG
CCCAACGACCCCCGCCCATTGACGTCAATAATGACGTATGTTCCCATAGTAACGCCAATAGGGACTTTCC
ATTGACGTCAATGGGTGGAGTATTTACGGTAAACTGCCCACTTGGCAGTACATCAAGTGTATCATATGCC
AAGTACGCCCCCTATTGACGTCAATGACGGTAAATGGCCCGCCTGGCATTATGCCCAGTACATGACCTTA
TGGGACTTTCCTACTTGGCAGTACATCTACGTATTAGTCATCGCTATTACCATGGTGATGCGGTTTTGGC
AGTACATCAATGGGCGTGGATAGCGGTTTGACTCACGGGGATTTCCAAGTCTCCACCCCATTGACGTCAA
TGGGAGTTTGTTTTGGCACCAAAATCAACGGGACTTTCCAAAATGTCGTAACAACTCCGCCCCATTGACG
CAAATGGGCGGTAGGCGTGTACGGTGGGAGGTCTATATAAGCA
